Addgene plasmid #218993: SFFV-GATA2-Brd 9
Purpose: Transcription factor GATA2 with a specific barcode assigned.
Depositing lab: Filipe Pereira. Depositing organization: Center for Neuroscience and Cell Biology, University of Coimbra. Publication: A combinatorial transcription factor screening platform for immune cell reprogramming. Kurochkin I, Altman AR, Caiado I, Pertiga-Cabral D, Halitzki E, Minaeva M, Zimmermannova O, Henriques-Oliveira L, Klein D, Nair M, Oliveira D, Cajal LR, Knittel R, Feick C, Ringner M, Martin M, Cirovic B, Pires CF, Rosa FF, Sitnicka E, Theis FJ, Pereira CF. Cell Syst. 2026 Jan 21;17(1):101457. doi: 10.1016/j.cels.2025.101457. Epub 2026 Jan 14. PubMed 41539305.
Backbone
  Vector backbone: SFFV-MCS
  Backbone size w/o insert (bp): 6638
  Vector type: Lentiviral
Growth in bacteria
  Bacterial resistance: Ampicillin, 100 μg/mL
  Growth temperature: 37°C
  Growth strain: NEB Stable
  Copy number: High Copy
Gene/Insert
  Gene/Insert name: GATA2
  Species: H. sapiens (human)
  Insert size (bp): 1443
  Entrez Gene: GATA2 (a.k.a. DCML, IMD21, MONOMAC, NFE1B)
  Promoter: The spleen focus-forming virus (SFFV) promoter
  Cloning method: Restriction Enzyme; 5′ cloning site Bsp119I (not destroyed); 3′ cloning site BstHI (not destroyed)
Terms and licenses: Academic/Nonprofit Terms; Industry Terms: Not Available to Industry
Depositor comments: Barcode sequence cloned into XbaI restriction site. Design of plasmid is as follows: SFFV-[TF sequence]-WPRE-[Barcode sequence].
How to cite: SFFV-GATA2-Brd 9 was a gift from Filipe Pereira (Addgene plasmid # 218993 ; http://n2t.net/addgene:218993 ; RRID:Addgene_218993)
