[The description below was written by a language model from this plasmid's Addgene catalogue record and pLannotate feature annotations shown in this document.]
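Description:
SFFV-GATA2-Brd 9 is a third-generation-style, self-inactivating HIV-1 lentiviral transfer plasmid built on the SFFV-MCS backbone, carrying the human transcription factor GATA2 together with a construct-specific DNA barcode. It is propagated in E. coli as a high-copy plasmid through a ColE1/pUC-type origin with ampicillin selection (AmpR/β-lactamase). The backbone also retains an f1 origin, lac regulatory remnants and T7/T3 promoters inherited from a pBluescript-like scaffold. No mammalian drug-selection marker or fluorescent reporter appears in the feature table.

The viral cassette begins with an RSV promoter fused to a truncated 5' LTR, which drives Tat-independent production of the genomic RNA in packaging cells. It is followed by the Ψ packaging signal with a gag fragment, the RRE for Rev-dependent nuclear export, and the cPPT/CTS that aids nuclear import of the provirus. Downstream, the spleen focus-forming virus (SFFV) promoter, a strong promoter widely used in haematopoietic cells, drives the roughly 1.4 kb GATA2 coding sequence, which was cloned between flanking multiple-cloning-site remnants. A WPRE follows to enhance transcript stability and expression. According to the depositor, the barcode was inserted at an XbaI site after the WPRE, giving the layout SFFV–TF–WPRE–barcode; the barcode itself is not annotated in the feature table. The cassette ends with a ΔU3 3' LTR, and an SV40 poly(A) signal and SV40 origin lie beyond it.

Because the barcode lies upstream of the 3' LTR, it should be included in the expressed transcript, so the delivered factor could in principle be identified by sequencing. The plasmid belongs to a barcoded transcription factor collection used for combinatorial screening in immune cell reprogramming.
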