Features (pLannotate 1.2.2; 29 found; start..end, strand, type, name):
     94..112     -  promoter       T7 promoter: promoter for bacteriophage T7 RNA polymerase
    120..275     +  CDS            lacZα (fragment): LacZα fragment of β-galactosidase; lacZ fragment
    280..708     +  rep_origin     f1 ori (sequence partly withheld): f1 bacteriophage origin of replication; arrow indicates direction of (+) strand synthesis
    761..865     +  promoter       AmpR promoter: bla
    866..1726    +  CDS            AmpR: β-lactamase; bla; confers resistance to ampicillin, carbenicillin, and related antibiotics
   1897..2485    +  rep_origin     ori: high-copy-number ColE1/pMB1/pBR322/pUC origin of replication
   2668..2760    +  CDS            lacI (fragment): lac repressor; lacI; The lac repressor binds to the lac operator to inhibit transcription in E. coli. This inhibition can be relieved by adding lactose or isopropyl-β-D-thiogalactopyranoside (IPTG).
   2773..2794    +  protein_bind   CAP binding site: CAP binding activates transcription in the presence of cAMP. E. coli catabolite activator protein
   2809..2839    +  promoter       lac promoter: promoter for the E. coli lac operon
   2847..2863    +  protein_bind   lac operator: The lac repressor binds to the lac operator to inhibit transcription in E. coli. This inhibition can be relieved by adding lactose or isopropyl-β-D-thiogalactopyranoside (IPTG). lac repressor encoded by lacI
   2908..2926    +  promoter       T3 promoter: promoter for bacteriophage T3 RNA polymerase
   2954..3180    +  promoter       RSV promoter: Rous sarcoma virus enhancer/promoter
   3181..3361    +  LTR            5' LTR (truncated): truncated 5' long terminal repeat (LTR) from HIV-1
   3408..3533    +  misc_feature   HIV-1 Ψ: packaging signal of human immunodeficiency virus type 1
   3517..3880    +  CDS            HIV-1 gag (fragment): gag protein from human immunodeficiency virus 1; gag
   4026..4259    +  misc_feature   RRE: The Rev response element (RRE) of HIV-1 allows for Rev-dependent mRNA export from the nucleus to the cytoplasm.
   4636..4736    +  CDS            Rev (fragment): human immunodeficiency virus 1 (HIV-1) Rev protein; rev; enhances nuclear export of unspliced and incompletely spliced viral mRNAs
   4755..4872    +  misc_feature   cPPT/CTS: central polypurine tract and central termination sequence of HIV-1
   4906..5307    +  promoter       SFFV promoter: spleen focus-forming virus long terminal repeat (LTR) promoter
   5317..5340    +  misc_feature   MCS (fragment): pBluescript multiple cloning site
   5365..6804    +  CDS            GATA2: GATA2_HUMAN - Experimental evidence at protein level: Swiss-Prot protein existence level 1. Transcriptional activator which regulates endothelin-1 gene expression in endothelial cells. Binds to the consensus sequence 5'- AGATAG-3'. From Homo sapiens (Human).
   6815..6840    +  misc_feature   MCS (fragment): pBluescript multiple cloning site
   6840..6899    +  CDS            S (fragment): HBSAG_WHV6 - Experimental evidence at transcript level: Swiss-Prot protein existence level 2. The middle envelope protein plays an important role in the budding of the virion. It is involved in the induction of budding in a nucleocapsid independent way. In this process the majority of envelope proteins bud to form subviral lipoprotein particles of 22 nm of diameter that do not contain a nucleocapsid (By similarity). From Woodchuck hepatitis B virus (isolate w64/pWS23) (WHV).
   7031..7434    +  misc_feature   WPRE: woodchuck hepatitis virus posttranscriptional regulatory element
   7492..7551    +  CDS            nef (fragment): NEF_HV1Z2 - Experimental evidence at protein level: Swiss-Prot protein existence level 1. Extracellular Nef protein targets CD4(+) T-lymphocytes for apoptosis by interacting with CXCR4 surface receptors. From Human immunodeficiency virus type 1 group M subtype D (isolate Z2/CDC-Z34) (HIV-1).
   7553..7786    +  LTR            3' LTR (ΔU3): self-inactivating 3' long terminal repeat (LTR) from HIV-1
   7858..7979    +  polyA_signal   SV40 poly(A) signal: SV40 polyadenylation signal
   7998..8019    +  rep_origin     SV40 ori (fragment): SV40 origin of replication
   8019..73      +  rep_origin     SV40 ori (across the origin): SV40 origin of replication
>Addgene plasmid #218993 | SFFV-GATA2-Brd 9 | addgene full sequence | sequence record 473167 | Addgene NGS Result
ATTTATGCAGAGGCCGAGGCCGCCTCGGCCTCTGAGCTATTCCAGAAGTAGTGAGGAGGCTTTTTTGGAG
GCCTAGGGACGTACCCAATTCGCCCTATAGTGAGTCGTATTACGCGCGCTCACTGGCCGTCGTTTTACAA
CGTCGTGACTGGGAAAACCCTGGCGTTACCCAACTTAATCGCCTTGCAGCACATCCCCCTTTCGCCAGCT
GGCGTAATAGCGAAGAGGCCCGCACCGATCGCCCTTCCCAACAGTTGCGCAGCCTGAATGGCGAATGGG
[124 nt withheld, positions 280-403]
C
[91 nt withheld, positions 405-495]
A
[49 nt withheld, positions 497-545]
CCTTTGACGTTGGAGTCCACGTTCTTT
[37 nt withheld, positions 573-609]
ACCCTATCTCGGTCTATTCTTTTGATTTATAAGGGATTTTGCCGATTTCGGCCTATTGGTTAAAAAATGA
GCTGATTTAACAAAAATTTAACGCGAATTTTAACAAAATATTAACGCTTACAATTTAGGTGGCACTTTTC
GGGGAAATGTGCGCGGAACCCCTATTTGTTTATTTTTCTAAATACATTCAAATATGTATCCGCTCATGAG
ACAATAACCCTGATAAATGCTTCAATAATATTGAAAAAGGAAGAGTATGAGTATTCAACATTTCCGTGTC
GCCCTTATTCCCTTTTTTGCGGCATTTTGCCTTCCTGTTTTTGCTCACCCAGAAACGCTGGTGAAAGTAA
AAGATGCTGAAGATCAGTTGGGTGCACGAGTGGGTTACATCGAACTGGATCTCAACAGCGGTAAGATCCT
TGAGAGTTTTCGCCCCGAAGAACGTTTTCCAATGATGAGCACTTTTAAAGTTCTGCTATGTGGCGCGGTA
TTATCCCGTATTGACGCCGGGCAAGAGCAACTCGGTCGCCGCATACACTATTCTCAGAATGACTTGGTTG
AGTACTCACCAGTCACAGAAAAGCATCTTACGGATGGCATGACAGTAAGAGAATTATGCAGTGCTGCCAT
AACCATGAGTGATAACACTGCGGCCAACTTACTTCTGACAACGATCGGAGGACCGAAGGAGCTAACCGCT
TTTTTGCACAACATGGGGGATCATGTAACTCGCCTTGATCGTTGGGAACCGGAGCTGAATGAAGCCATAC
CAAACGACGAGCGTGACACCACGATGCCTGTAGCAATGGCAACAACGTTGCGCAAACTATTAACTGGCGA
ACTACTTACTCTAGCTTCCCGGCAACAATTAATAGACTGGATGGAGGCGGATAAAGTTGCAGGACCACTT
CTGCGCTCGGCCCTTCCGGCTGGCTGGTTTATTGCTGATAAATCTGGAGCCGGTGAGCGTGGGTCTCGCG
GTATCATTGCAGCACTGGGGCCAGATGGTAAGCCCTCCCGTATCGTAGTTATCTACACGACGGGGAGTCA
GGCAACTATGGATGAACGAAATAGACAGATCGCTGAGATAGGTGCCTCACTGATTAAGCATTGGTAACTG
TCAGACCAAGTTTACTCATATATACTTTAGATTGATTTAAAACTTCATTTTTAATTTAAAAGGATCTAGG
TGAAGATCCTTTTTGATAATCTCATGACCAAAATCCCTTAACGTGAGTTTTCGTTCCACTGAGCGTCAGA
CCCCGTAGAAAAGATCAAAGGATCTTCTTGAGATCCTTTTTTTCTGCGCGTAATCTGCTGCTTGCAAACA
AAAAAACCACCGCTACCAGCGGTGGTTTGTTTGCCGGATCAAGAGCTACCAACTCTTTTTCCGAAGGTAA
CTGGCTTCAGCAGAGCGCAGATACCAAATACTGTTCTTCTAGTGTAGCCGTAGTTAGGCCACCACTTCAA
GAACTCTGTAGCACCGCCTACATACCTCGCTCTGCTAATCCTGTTACCAGTGGCTGCTGCCAGTGGCGAT
AAGTCGTGTCTTACCGGGTTGGACTCAAGACGATAGTTACCGGATAAGGCGCAGCGGTCGGGCTGAACGG
GGGGTTCGTGCACACAGCCCAGCTTGGAGCGAACGACCTACACCGAACTGAGATACCTACAGCGTGAGCT
ATGAGAAAGCGCCACGCTTCCCGAAGGGAGAAAGGCGGACAGGTATCCGGTAAGCGGCAGGGTCGGAACA
GGAGAGCGCACGAGGGAGCTTCCAGGGGGAAACGCCTGGTATCTTTATAGTCCTGTCGGGTTTCGCCACC
TCTGACTTGAGCGTCGATTTTTGTGATGCTCGTCAGGGGGGCGGAGCCTATGGAAAAACGCCAGCAACGC
GGCCTTTTTACGGTTCCTGGCCTTTTGCTGGCCTTTTGCTCACATGTTCTTTCCTGCGTTATCCCCTGAT
TCTGTGGATAACCGTATTACCGCCTTTGAGTGAGCTGATACCGCTCGCCGCAGCCGAACGACCGAGCGCA
GCGAGTCAGTGAGCGAGGAAGCGGAAGAGCGCCCAATACGCAAACCGCCTCTCCCCGCGCGTTGGCCGAT
TCATTAATGCAGCTGGCACGACAGGTTTCCCGACTGGAAAGCGGGCAGTGAGCGCAACGCAATTAATGTG
AGTTAGCTCACTCATTAGGCACCCCAGGCTTTACACTTTATGCTTCCGGCTCGTATGTTGTGTGGAATTG
TGAGCGGATAACAATTTCACACAGGAAACAGCTATGACCATGATTACGCCAAGCGCGCAATTAACCCTCA
CTAAAGGGAACAAAAGCTGGAGCTGCAAGCTTAATGTAGTCTTATGCAATACTCTTGTAGTCTTGCAACA
TGGTAACGATGAGTTAGCAACATGCCTTACAAGGAGAGAAAAAGCACCGTGCATGCCGATTGGTGGAAGT
AAGGTGGTACGATCGTGCCTTATTAGGAAGGCAACAGACGGGTCTGACATGGATTGGACGAACCACTGAA
TTGCCGCATTGCAGAGATATTGTATTTAAGTGCCTAGCTCGATACATAAACGGGTCTCTCTGGTTAGACC
AGATCTGAGCCTGGGAGCTCTCTGGCTAACTAGGGAACCCACTGCTTAAGCCTCAATAAAGCTTGCCTTG
AGTGCTTCAAGTAGTGTGTGCCCGTCTGTTGTGTGACTCTGGTAACTAGAGATCCCTCAGACCCTTTTAG
TCAGTGTGGAAAATCTCTAGCAGTGGCGCCCGAACAGGGACTTGAAAGCGAAAGGGAAACCAGAGGAGCT
CTCTCGACGCAGGACTCGGCTTGCTGAAGCGCGCACGGCAAGAGGCGAGGGGCGGCGACTGGTGAGTACG
CCAAAAATTTTGACTAGCGGAGGCTAGAAGGAGAGAGATGGGTGCGAGAGCGTCAGTATTAAGCGGGGGA
GAATTAGATCGCGATGGGAAAAAATTCGGTTAAGGCCAGGGGGAAAGAAAAAATATAAATTAAAACATAT
AGTATGGGCAAGCAGGGAGCTAGAACGATTCGCAGTTAATCCTGGCCTGTTAGAAACATCAGAAGGCTGT
AGACAAATACTGGGACAGCTACAACCATCCCTTCAGACAGGATCAGAAGAACTTAGATCATTATATAATA
CAGTAGCAACCCTCTATTGTGTGCATCAAAGGATAGAGATAAAAGACACCAAGGAAGCTTTAGACAAGAT
AGAGGAAGAGCAAAACAAAAGTAAGACCACCGCACAGCAAGCGGCCGCTGATCTTCAGACCTGGAGGAGG
AGATATGAGGGACAATTGGAGAAGTGAATTATATAAATATAAAGTAGTAAAAATTGAACCATTAGGAGTA
GCACCCACCAAGGCAAAGAGAAGAGTGGTGCAGAGAGAAAAAAGAGCAGTGGGAATAGGAGCTTTGTTCC
TTGGGTTCTTGGGAGCAGCAGGAAGCACTATGGGCGCAGCGTCAATGACGCTGACGGTACAGGCCAGACA
ATTATTGTCTGGTATAGTGCAGCAGCAGAACAATTTGCTGAGGGCTATTGAGGCGCAACAGCATCTGTTG
CAACTCACAGTCTGGGGCATCAAGCAGCTCCAGGCAAGAATCCTGGCTGTGGAAAGATACCTAAAGGATC
AACAGCTCCTGGGGATTTGGGGTTGCTCTGGAAAACTCATTTGCACCACTGCTGTGCCTTGGAATGCTAG
TTGGAGTAATAAATCTCTGGAACAGATTTGGAATCACACGACCTGGATGGAGTGGGACAGAGAAATTAAC
AATTACACAAGCTTAATACACTCCTTAATTGAAGAATCGCAAAACCAGCAAGAAAAGAATGAACAAGAAT
TATTGGAATTAGATAAATGGGCAAGTTTGTGGAATTGGTTTAACATAACAAATTGGCTGTGGTATATAAA
ATTATTCATAATGATAGTAGGAGGCTTGGTAGGTTTAAGAATAGTTTTTGCTGTACTTTCTATAGTGAAT
AGAGTTAGGCAGGGATATTCACCATTATCGTTTCAGACCCACCTCCCAACCCCGAGGGGACCCGACAGGC
CCGAAGGAATAGAAGAAGAAGGTGGAGAGAGAGACAGAGACAGATCCATTCGATTAGTGAACGGATCTCG
ACGGTATCGGTTAACTTTTAAAAGAAAAGGGGGGATTGGGGGGTACAGTGCAGGGGAAAGAATAGTAGAC
ATAATAGCAACAGACATACAAACTAAAGAATTACAAAAACAAATTACAAAAATTCAAAATTTTATCGATC
ACGAGACTAGCCTCGAGCTGGCTGCAGTAACGCCATTTTGCAAGGCATGGAAAAATACCAAACCAAGAAT
AGAGAAGTTCAGATCAAGGGCGGGTACATGAAAATAGCTAACGTTGGGCCAAACAGGATATCTGCGGTGA
GCAGTTTCGGCCCCGGCCCGGGGCCAAGAACAGATGGTCACCGCAGTTTCGGCCCCGGCCCGAGGCCAAG
AACAGATGGTCCCCAGATATGGCCCAACCCTCAGCAGTTTCTTAAGACCCATCAGATGTTTCCAGGCTCC
CCCAAGGACCTGAAATGACCCTGCGCCTTATTTGAATTAACCAATCAGCCTGCTTCTCGCTTCTGTTCGC
GCGCTTCTGCTTCCCGAGCTCTATAAAAGAGCTCACAACCCCTCACTCGGCGCGCCAGTCCTCCGACAGA
CTGAGTCGGCCGGTCGAATCAAGCTTATCGATACCGTCGACGGATCCGCTAGCCCGCGGTTCGAAATGGA
AGTTGCCCCAGAACAACCTAGATGGATGGCCCATCCTGCTGTACTCAACGCCCAACATCCAGATTCTCAT
CATCCCGGACTTGCTCATAATTATATGGAGCCGGCTCAATTGTTGCCACCCGATGAAGTAGATGTGTTCT
TTAACCATCTGGATTCTCAAGGAAATCCATATTACGCTAATCCTGCACATGCTAGAGCCCGTGTGAGCTA
TTCTCCGGCCCATGCACGGCTCACTGGTGGACAAATGTGTCGGCCTCATCTGCTGCATTCCCCAGGGCTG
CCATGGCTCGATGGTGGAAAGGCTGCTCTGTCCGCGGCGGCCGCACATCATCATAATCCATGGACTGTCT
CTCCATTTAGCAAAACTCCCCTTCATCCTTCTGCGGCCGGCGGACCCGGCGGACCCCTGTCAGTATATCC
GGGCGCCGGCGGCGGCTCAGGTGGCGGATCAGGCAGTAGCGTTGCTTCTTTGACACCGACTGCTGCTCAT
TCCGGGTCTCATTTATTTGGGTTTCCCCCTACCCCGCCAAAAGAGGTTAGTCCGGATCCAAGTACAACTG
GAGCGGCCAGTCCTGCTAGCAGCAGTGCCGGTGGCTCCGCTGCGCGGGGTGAAGATAAAGATGGAGTGAA
ATATCAAGTCAGTCTTACCGAATCTATGAAAATGGAGAGCGGGAGCCCACTTCGGCCGGGACTCGCCACG
ATGGGAACGCAACCAGCGACTCATCATCCGATTCCTACATATCCGAGCTACGTCCCTGCCGCCGCGCATG
ATTATAGTAGTGGCCTGTTTCATCCTGGTGGGTTCTTGGGTGGCCCCGCTTCAAGTTTTACGCCGAAACA
ACGATCTAAAGCACGCTCTTGCAGCGAGGGTAGAGAATGCGTGAATTGCGGCGCTACCGCGACTCCGCTG
TGGCGCCGAGATGGGACTGGACATTATCTTTGTAACGCTTGCGGACTGTATCATAAAATGAACGGACAAA
ATCGTCCCCTTATTAAACCTAAAAGGCGCCTTTCCGCAGCTCGGCGAGCAGGGACATGCTGCGCGAACTG
CCAAACAACTACTACGACTCTCTGGAGACGCAATGCGAATGGCGATCCCGTGTGTAATGCATGCGGTCTT
TATTATAAATTACATAACGTGAATCGGCCTCTTACAATGAAGAAAGAGGGAATACAAACCAGGAACCGCA
AAATGAGCAATAAAAGCAAGAAAAGTAAGAAGGGCGCAGAATGTTTTGAAGAACTTAGCAAATGTATGCA
AGAAAAGAGCAGCCCATTTAGCGCGGCCGCTCTCGCCGGCCATATGGCCCCAGTTGGACATCTGCCACCT
TTCTCCCATTCTGGGCATATTTTGCCAACCCCCACCCCTATTCATCCTTCTTCATCTCTGAGTTTTGGAC
ATCCTCATCCCAGCTCAATGGTCACAGCAATGGGGTGAACCGGTCGGATCCCCCGGGCTGCAGGAATTCG
AGCATCTTACCGCCATTTATTCCCATATTTGTTCTGTTTTTCTTGATTTGGGTATACATTTAAATGTTAA
TAAAACAAAATGGTGGGGCAATCATTTACATTTTTAGGGATATGTAATTACTAGTTCAGGTGTATTGCCA
CAAGACAAACATGTTAAGAAACTTTCCCGTTATTTACGCTCTGTTCCTGTTAATCAACCTCTGGATTACA
AAATTTGTGAAAGATTGACTGATATTCTTAACTATGTTGCTCCTTTTACGCTGTGTGGATATGCTGCTTT
AATGCCTCTGTATCATGCTATTGCTTCCCGTACGGCTTTCGTTTTCTCCTCCTTGTATAAATCCTGGTTG
CTGTCTCTTTATGAGGAGTTGTGGCCCGTTGTCCGTCAACGTGGCGTGGTGTGCTCTGTGTTTGCTGACG
CAACCCCCACTGGCTGGGGCATTGCCACCACCTGTCAACTCCTTTCTGGGACTTTCGCTTTCCCCCTCCC
GATCGCCACGGCAGAACTCATCGCCGCCTGCCTTGCCCGCTGCTGGACAGGGGCTAGGTTGCTGGGCACT
GATAATTCCGTGGTGTTGTCGGGGAAGCTGACGTCCTTTGCAATTCGATATCAAGCTGTACCTTCTAGAT
GTACATTGGTTTCAGCGCTTCTAGACCAATGACTTACAAGGCAGCTGTAGATCTTAGCCACTTTTTAAAA
GAAAAGGGGGGACTGGAAGGGCTAATTCACTCCCAACGAAGACAAGATCTGCTTTTTGCTTGTACTGGGT
CTCTCTGGTTAGACCAGATCTGAGCCTGGGAGCTCTCTGGCTAACTAGGGAACCCACTGCTTAAGCCTCA
ATAAAGCTTGCCTTGAGTGCTTCAAGTAGTGTGTGCCCGTCTGTTGTGTGACTCTGGTAACTAGAGATCC
CTCAGACCCTTTTAGTCAGTGTGGAAAATCTCTAGCAGTAGTAGTTCATGTCATCTTATTATTCAGTATT
TATAACTTGCAAAGAAATGAATATCAGAGAGTGAGAGGAACTTGTTTATTGCAGCTTATAATGGTTACAA
ATAAAGCAATAGCATCACAAATTTCACAAATAAAGCATTTTTTTCACTGCATTCTAGTTGTGGTTTGTCC
AAACTCATCAATGTATCTTATCATGTCTGGCTCTAGCTATCCCGCCCCTAACTCCGCCCATCCCGCCCCT
AACTCCGCCCAGTTCCGCCCATTCTCCGCCCCATGGCTGACTAATTTTTTTT
