>Addgene plasmid #218993 | SFFV-GATA2-Brd 9 | depositor partial sequence | sequence record 427460 | Barcode sequence
TGTACATTGGTTTCAGCGCT
